Addgene plasmid #71814: eSpCas9(1.1)
Purpose: Expresses high specificity SpCas9. Px330-like plasmid.
Depositing lab: Feng Zhang. Depositing organization: Broad Institute. Publication: Rationally engineered Cas9 nucleases with improved specificity. Slaymaker IM, Gao L, Zetsche B, Scott DA, Yan WX, Zhang F. Science. 2015 Dec 1. pii: aad5227. 10.1126/science.aad5227 PubMed 26628643.
Backbone
  Vector backbone: pX330-U6-Chimeric_BB-CBh-hSpCas9
  Backbone manufacturer: Feng Zhang lab (Addgene plasmid #42230)
  Total vector size (bp): 8506
  Vector type: Mammalian Expression, CRISPR
Growth in bacteria
  Bacterial resistance: Ampicillin, 100 μg/mL
  Growth temperature: 37°C
  Growth strain: Stbl3
  Copy number: High Copy
Gene/Insert
  Gene/Insert name: enhanced specificity Cas9 (1.1) (alt name: eSpCas9(1.1))
  Species: S. pyogenes
  Mutation: K848A, K1003A, & R1060A
  Promoter: CBh
  Tag / fusion protein: 3xFLAG (N terminal on insert)
  Cloning method: Restriction Enzyme; 5′ cloning site AgeI (not destroyed); 3′ cloning site EcoRI (not destroyed)
  Sequencing primers: 5′ agggatggttggttggtggg; 3′ CCAATCCTCCCCCTTGCTGT
Terms and licenses: Academic/Nonprofit Terms; Industry Terms: Not Available to Industry
How to cite: eSpCas9(1.1) was a gift from Feng Zhang (Addgene plasmid # 71814 ; http://n2t.net/addgene:71814 ; RRID:Addgene_71814)
