[The description below was written by a language model from this plasmid's Addgene catalogue record, the feature table of its GenBank file and pLannotate feature annotations shown in this document.]
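Description:
eSpCas9(1.1) is an 8.5 kb mammalian expression CRISPR plasmid built on the pX330-U6-Chimeric_BB-CBh-hSpCas9 backbone. It delivers both a guide RNA cassette and an enhanced-specificity Streptococcus pyogenes Cas9 from a single vector. It is maintained in bacteria at high copy through a pUC/ColE1-type origin and selected with ampicillin via the β-lactamase gene. An f1/M13 phage origin is also present. A single AAV2 inverted terminal repeat lies downstream of the expression cassette. Only one ITR is annotated, and the record describes the plasmid as an expression vector rather than an AAV packaging construct.

The payload has two transcription units. A human U6 RNA polymerase III promoter drives the chimeric SpCas9 guide RNA scaffold, followed by a short U6 terminator. The user's targeting spacer would be placed between promoter and scaffold, as in pX330, although the record does not annotate the cloning site. Downstream, the CBh hybrid promoter (CMV enhancer, chicken β-actin promoter and a hybrid CBA/MVM intron) drives the Cas9 coding sequence, which ends in a nucleoplasmin bipartite nuclear localization signal and is terminated by the bGH polyadenylation signal. The catalogue lists an N-terminal 3xFLAG tag, useful for detection, and AgeI and EcoRI sites flanking the insert.

The Cas9 carries K848A, K1003A and R1060A substitutions, which define the eSpCas9(1.1) variant, rationally engineered for improved targeting specificity. The plasmid is used for genome editing in transfected mammalian cells where reduced off-target cleavage is wanted. The depositor and sequencing-derived records agree on feature content, differing only in start coordinate and by one nucleotide in length.
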