LOCUS       PX330_-addgene_( 8506 bp DNA circular 03-NOV-2014
DEFINITION  .
ACCESSION   urn.local...1405433855830.449
KEYWORDS    .
SOURCE      null
  ORGANISM  .
FEATURES             Location/Qualifiers
     promoter        1..249
                     /dnas_title="Human U6 Promoter"
                     /vntifkey="29"
                     /label=Human U6 Promoter
     source          1..8506
                     /dnas_title="eSpCas9(1.1)"
     misc_feature    268..343
                     /note="chimeric guide RNA scaffold"
     misc_feature    344..349
                     /note="U6 terminator"
     misc_feature    440..1238
                     /note="CBh"
     misc_feature    5529..5760
                     /note="bGH polyA"
     misc_feature    5769..5909
                     /dnas_title="R-ITR"
                     /vntifkey="21"
                     /label=R-ITR
     rep_origin      6001..6307
                     /dnas_title="f1 Origin"
                     /vntifkey="33"
                     /label=f1 Origin
     misc_feature    6826..7683
                     /dnas_title="AmpR"
                     /vntifkey="21"
                     /label=AmpR
     rep_origin      7834..8501
                     /dnas_title="pUC ori"
                     /vntifkey="33"
                     /label=pUC ori
     PCR_primer      1240..1250
                     /dnas_title="CCGGTGCCACCATGGACTATAAG"
                     /pair=""
                     /primer="CCGGTGCCACCATGGACTATAAG"
                     /current=0
                     /set="SaCas9"
     misc_feature    1240..1243
                     /note="CCGG"
     PCR_primer      1190..1215
                     /dnas_title="TGTTTAATTACCTGGAGCACCTGCCT"
                     /pair=""
                     /primer="TGTTTAATTACCTGGAGCACCTGCCT"
                     /current=0
     PCR_primer      complement(5586..5601)
                     /dnas_title="GGCACGGGGGAGGGGC"
                     /pair=""
                     /primer="GGCACGGGGGAGGGGC"
                     /current=0
     misc_feature    1251..5522
                     /note="eSpCas9(1.1)"
ORIGIN
        1 gagggcctat ttcccatgat tccttcatat ttgcatatac gatacaaggc tgttagagag
       61 ataattggaa ttaatttgac tgtaaacaca aagatattag tacaaaatac gtgacgtaga
      121 aagtaataat ttcttgggta gtttgcagtt ttaaaattat gttttaaaat ggactatcat
      181 atgcttaccg taacttgaaa gtatttcgat ttcttggctt tatatatctt gtggaaagga
      241 cgaaacaccg ggtcttcgag aagacctgtt ttagagctag aaatagcaag ttaaaataag
      301 gctagtccgt tatcaacttg aaaaagtggc accgagtcgg tgcttttttg ttttagagct
      361 agaaatagca agttaaaata aggctagtcc gtttttagcg cgtgcgccaa ttctgcagac
      421 aaatggctct agaggtaccc gttacataac ttacggtaaa tggcccgcct ggctgaccgc
      481 ccaacgaccc ccgcccattg acgtcaatag taacgccaat agggactttc cattgacgtc
      541 aatgggtgga gtatttacgg taaactgccc acttggcagt acatcaagtg tatcatatgc
      601 caagtacgcc ccctattgac gtcaatgacg gtaaatggcc cgcctggcat tgtgcccagt
      661 acatgacctt atgggacttt cctacttggc agtacatcta cgtattagtc atcgctatta
      721 ccatggtcga ggtgagcccc acgttctgct tcactctccc catctccccc ccctccccac
      781 ccccaatttt gtatttattt attttttaat tattttgtgc agcgatgggg gcgggggggg
      841 ggggggggcg cgcgccaggc ggggcggggc ggggcgaggg gcggggcggg gcgaggcgga
      901 gaggtgcggc ggcagccaat cagagcggcg cgctccgaaa gtttcctttt atggcgaggc
      961 ggcggcggcg gcggccctat aaaaagcgaa gcgcgcggcg ggcgggagtc gctgcgacgc
     1021 tgccttcgcc ccgtgccccg ctccgccgcc gcctcgcgcc gcccgccccg gctctgactg
     1081 accgcgttac tcccacaggt gagcgggcgg gacggccctt ctcctccggg ctgtaattag
     1141 ctgagcaaga ggtaagggtt taagggatgg ttggttggtg gggtattaat gtttaattac
     1201 ctggagcacc tgcctgaaat cacttttttt caggttggac cggtgccacc ATGGACTATA
     1261 AGGACCACGA CGGAGACTAC AAGGATCATG ATATTGATTA CAAAGACGAT GACGATAAGA
     1321 TGGCCCCAAA GAAGAAGCGG AAGGTCGGTA TCCACGGAGT CCCAGCAGCC GACAAGAAGT
     1381 ACAGCATCGG CCTGGACATC GGCACCAACT CTGTGGGCTG GGCCGTGATC ACCGACGAGT
     1441 ACAAGGTGCC CAGCAAGAAA TTCAAGGTGC TGGGCAACAC CGACCGGCAC AGCATCAAGA
     1501 AGAACCTGAT CGGAGCCCTG CTGTTCGACA GCGGCGAAAC AGCCGAGGCC ACCCGGCTGA
     1561 AGAGAACCGC CAGAAGAAGA TACACCAGAC GGAAGAACCG GATCTGCTAT CTGCAAGAGA
     1621 TCTTCAGCAA CGAGATGGCC AAGGTGGACG ACAGCTTCTT CCACAGACTG GAAGAGTCCT
     1681 TCCTGGTGGA AGAGGATAAG AAGCACGAGC GGCACCCCAT CTTCGGCAAC ATCGTGGACG
     1741 AGGTGGCCTA CCACGAGAAG TACCCCACCA TCTACCACCT GAGAAAGAAA CTGGTGGACA
     1801 GCACCGACAA GGCCGACCTG CGGCTGATCT ATCTGGCCCT GGCCCACATG ATCAAGTTCC
     1861 GGGGCCACTT CCTGATCGAG GGCGACCTGA ACCCCGACAA CAGCGACGTG GACAAGCTGT
     1921 TCATCCAGCT GGTGCAGACC TACAACCAGC TGTTCGAGGA AAACCCCATC AACGCCAGCG
     1981 GCGTGGACGC CAAGGCCATC CTGTCTGCCA GACTGAGCAA GAGCAGACGG CTGGAAAATC
     2041 TGATCGCCCA GCTGCCCGGC GAGAAGAAGA ATGGCCTGTT CGGAAACCTG ATTGCCCTGA
     2101 GCCTGGGCCT GACCCCCAAC TTCAAGAGCA ACTTCGACCT GGCCGAGGAT GCCAAACTGC
     2161 AGCTGAGCAA GGACACCTAC GACGACGACC TGGACAACCT GCTGGCCCAG ATCGGCGACC
     2221 AGTACGCCGA CCTGTTTCTG GCCGCCAAGA ACCTGTCCGA CGCCATCCTG CTGAGCGACA
     2281 TCCTGAGAGT GAACACCGAG ATCACCAAGG CCCCCCTGAG CGCCTCTATG ATCAAGAGAT
     2341 ACGACGAGCA CCACCAGGAC CTGACCCTGC TGAAAGCTCT CGTGCGGCAG CAGCTGCCTG
     2401 AGAAGTACAA AGAGATTTTC TTCGACCAGA GCAAGAACGG CTACGCCGGC TACATTGACG
     2461 GCGGAGCCAG CCAGGAAGAG TTCTACAAGT TCATCAAGCC CATCCTGGAA AAGATGGACG
     2521 GCACCGAGGA ACTGCTCGTG AAGCTGAACA GAGAGGACCT GCTGCGGAAG CAGCGGACCT
     2581 TCGACAACGG CAGCATCCCC CACCAGATCC ACCTGGGAGA GCTGCACGCC ATTCTGCGGC
     2641 GGCAGGAAGA TTTTTACCCA TTCCTGAAGG ACAACCGGGA AAAGATCGAG AAGATCCTGA
     2701 CCTTCCGCAT CCCCTACTAC GTGGGCCCTC TGGCCAGGGG AAACAGCAGA TTCGCCTGGA
     2761 TGACCAGAAA GAGCGAGGAA ACCATCACCC CCTGGAACTT CGAGGAAGTG GTGGACAAGG
     2821 GCGCTTCCGC CCAGAGCTTC ATCGAGCGGA TGACCAACTT CGATAAGAAC CTGCCCAACG
     2881 AGAAGGTGCT GCCCAAGCAC AGCCTGCTGT ACGAGTACTT CACCGTGTAT AACGAGCTGA
     2941 CCAAAGTGAA ATACGTGACC GAGGGAATGA GAAAGCCCGC CTTCCTGAGC GGCGAGCAGA
     3001 AAAAGGCCAT CGTGGACCTG CTGTTCAAGA CCAACCGGAA AGTGACCGTG AAGCAGCTGA
     3061 AAGAGGACTA CTTCAAGAAA ATCGAGTGCT TCGACTCCGT GGAAATCTCC GGCGTGGAAG
     3121 ATCGGTTCAA CGCCTCCCTG GGCACATACC ACGATCTGCT GAAAATTATC AAGGACAAGG
     3181 ACTTCCTGGA CAATGAGGAA AACGAGGACA TTCTGGAAGA TATCGTGCTG ACCCTGACAC
     3241 TGTTTGAGGA CAGAGAGATG ATCGAGGAAC GGCTGAAAAC CTATGCCCAC CTGTTCGACG
     3301 ACAAAGTGAT GAAGCAGCTG AAGCGGCGGA GATACACCGG CTGGGGCAGG CTGAGCCGGA
     3361 AGCTGATCAA CGGCATCCGG GACAAGCAGT CCGGCAAGAC AATCCTGGAT TTCCTGAAGT
     3421 CCGACGGCTT CGCCAACAGA AACTTCATGC AGCTGATCCA CGACGACAGC CTGACCTTTA
     3481 AAGAGGACAT CCAGAAAGCC CAGGTGTCCG GCCAGGGCGA TAGCCTGCAC GAGCACATTG
     3541 CCAATCTGGC CGGCAGCCCC GCCATTAAGA AGGGCATCCT GCAGACAGTG AAGGTGGTGG
     3601 ACGAGCTCGT GAAAGTGATG GGCCGGCACA AGCCCGAGAA CATCGTGATC GAAATGGCCA
     3661 GAGAGAACCA GACCACCCAG AAGGGACAGA AGAACAGCCG CGAGAGAATG AAGCGGATCG
     3721 AAGAGGGCAT CAAAGAGCTG GGCAGCCAGA TCCTGAAAGA ACACCCCGTG GAAAACACCC
     3781 AGCTGCAGAA CGAGAAGCTG TACCTGTACT ACCTGCAGAA TGGGCGGGAT ATGTACGTGG
     3841 ACCAGGAACT GGACATCAAC CGGCTGTCCG ACTACGATGT GGACCATATC GTGCCTCAGA
     3901 GCTTTCTGGC GGACGACTCC ATCGACAACA AGGTGCTGAC CAGAAGCGAC AAGAACCGGG
     3961 GCAAGAGCGA CAACGTGCCC TCCGAAGAGG TCGTGAAGAA GATGAAGAAC TACTGGCGGC
     4021 AGCTGCTGAA CGCCAAGCTG ATTACCCAGA GAAAGTTCGA CAATCTGACC AAGGCCGAGA
     4081 GAGGCGGCCT GAGCGAACTG GATAAGGCCG GCTTCATCAA GAGACAGCTG GTGGAAACCC
     4141 GGCAGATCAC AAAGCACGTG GCACAGATCC TGGACTCCCG GATGAACACT AAGTACGACG
     4201 AGAATGACAA GCTGATCCGG GAAGTGAAAG TGATCACCCT GAAGTCCAAG CTGGTGTCCG
     4261 ATTTCCGGAA GGATTTCCAG TTTTACAAAG TGCGCGAGAT CAACAACTAC CACCACGCCC
     4321 ACGACGCCTA CCTGAACGCC GTCGTGGGAA CCGCCCTGAT CAAAAAGTAC CCTGCGCTGG
     4381 AAAGCGAGTT CGTGTACGGC GACTACAAGG TGTACGACGT GCGGAAGATG ATCGCCAAGA
     4441 GCGAGCAGGA AATCGGCAAG GCTACCGCCA AGTACTTCTT CTACAGCAAC ATCATGAACT
     4501 TTTTCAAGAC CGAGATTACC CTGGCCAACG GCGAGATCCG GAAGGCGCCT CTGATCGAGA
     4561 CAAACGGCGA AACCGGGGAG ATCGTGTGGG ATAAGGGCCG GGATTTTGCC ACCGTGCGGA
     4621 AAGTGCTGAG CATGCCCCAA GTGAATATCG TGAAAAAGAC CGAGGTGCAG ACAGGCGGCT
     4681 TCAGCAAAGA GTCTATCCTG CCCAAGAGGA ACAGCGATAA GCTGATCGCC AGAAAGAAGG
     4741 ACTGGGACCC TAAGAAGTAC GGCGGCTTCG ACAGCCCCAC CGTGGCCTAT TCTGTGCTGG
     4801 TGGTGGCCAA AGTGGAAAAG GGCAAGTCCA AGAAACTGAA GAGTGTGAAA GAGCTGCTGG
     4861 GGATCACCAT CATGGAAAGA AGCAGCTTCG AGAAGAATCC CATCGACTTT CTGGAAGCCA
     4921 AGGGCTACAA AGAAGTGAAA AAGGACCTGA TCATCAAGCT GCCTAAGTAC TCCCTGTTCG
     4981 AGCTGGAAAA CGGCCGGAAG AGAATGCTGG CCTCTGCCGG CGAACTGCAG AAGGGAAACG
     5041 AACTGGCCCT GCCCTCCAAA TATGTGAACT TCCTGTACCT GGCCAGCCAC TATGAGAAGC
     5101 TGAAGGGCTC CCCCGAGGAT AATGAGCAGA AACAGCTGTT TGTGGAACAG CACAAGCACT
     5161 ACCTGGACGA GATCATCGAG CAGATCAGCG AGTTCTCCAA GAGAGTGATC CTGGCCGACG
     5221 CTAATCTGGA CAAAGTGCTG TCCGCCTACA ACAAGCACCG GGATAAGCCC ATCAGAGAGC
     5281 AGGCCGAGAA TATCATCCAC CTGTTTACCC TGACCAATCT GGGAGCCCCT GCCGCCTTCA
     5341 AGTACTTTGA CACCACCATC GACCGGAAGA GGTACACCAG CACCAAAGAG GTGCTGGACG
     5401 CCACCCTGAT CCACCAGAGC ATCACCGGCC TGTACGAGAC ACGGATCGAC CTGTCTCAGC
     5461 TGGGAGGCGA CAAAAGGCCG GCGGCCACGA AAAAGGCCGG CCAGGCAAAA AAGAAAAAGT
     5521 AAgaattcct agagctcgct gatcagcctc gactgtgcct tctagttgcc agccatctgt
     5581 tgtttgcccc tcccccgtgc cttccttgac cctggaaggt gccactccca ctgtcctttc
     5641 ctaataaaat gaggaaattg catcgcattg tctgagtagg tgtcattcta ttctgggggg
     5701 tggggtgggg caggacagca agggggagga ttgggaagag aatagcaggc atgctgggga
     5761 gcggccgcag gaacccctag tgatggagtt ggccactccc tctctgcgcg ctcgctcgct
     5821 cactgaggcc gggcgaccaa aggtcgcccg acgcccgggc tttgcccggg cggcctcagt
     5881 gagcgagcga gcgcgcagct gcctgcaggg gcgcctgatg cggtattttc tccttacgca
     5941 tctgtgcggt atttcacacc gcatannnnn nnnnnnnnnn nnnnnnnnnn nnnnnnnnnn
     6001 nnnnnnnnnn nnnnnnnnnn nnnnnnnnnn nnnnnnnnnn nnnnnnnnnn nnnnnnnnnn
     6061 nnnnnnnnnn nnnnnnnnnn nnnnnnnnnn nnnnnnnnnn nnnnnnncnn nnnnnnnnnn
     6121 nnnnnnnnnn nnnnnnnnnn nnnnnnnnnn nnnnnnnnnn nnnnnnnnnn nnnnnnnnnn
     6181 nnnnnnnnnn nnnnnnnnnn nnnnnnnnnn nnnnnnnnnn nnnnnnnnnn nnnnnnnnnn
     6241 nnnnnnnnnc ctttgacgtt ggagtccacg ttctttnnnn nnnnnnnnnn nnnnnnnnnn
     6301 nnnnnnnnnn nnnaccctat ctcgggctat tcttttgatt tataagggat tttgccgatt
     6361 tcggcctatt ggttaaaaaa tgagctgatt taacaaaaat ttaacgcgaa ttttaacaaa
     6421 atattaacgt ttacaatttt atggtgcact ctcagtacaa tctgctctga tgccgcatag
     6481 ttaagccagc cccgacaccc gccaacaccc gctgacgcgc cctgacgggc ttgtctgctc
     6541 ccggcatccg cttacagaca agctgtgacc gtctccggga gctgcatgtg tcagaggttt
     6601 tcaccgtcat caccgaaacg cgcgagacga aagggcctcg tgatacgcct atttttatag
     6661 gttaatgtca tgataataat ggtttcttag acgtcaggtg gcacttttcg gggaaatgtg
     6721 cgcggaaccc ctatttgttt atttttctaa atacattcaa atatgtatcc gctcatgaga
     6781 caataaccct gataaatgct tcaataatat tgaaaaagga agagtatgag tattcaacat
     6841 ttccgtgtcg cccttattcc cttttttgcg gcattttgcc ttcctgtttt tgctcaccca
     6901 gaaacgctgg tgaaagtaaa agatgctgaa gatcagttgg gtgcacgagt gggttacatc
     6961 gaactggatc tcaacagcgg taagatcctt gagagttttc gccccgaaga acgttttcca
     7021 atgatgagca cttttaaagt tctgctatgt ggcgcggtat tatcccgtat tgacgccggg
     7081 caagagcaac tcggtcgccg catacactat tctcagaatg acttggttga gtactcacca
     7141 gtcacagaaa agcatcttac ggatggcatg acagtaagag aattatgcag tgctgccata
     7201 accatgagtg ataacactgc ggccaactta cttctgacaa cgatcggagg accgaaggag
     7261 ctaaccgctt ttttgcacaa catgggggat catgtaactc gccttgatcg ttgggaaccg
     7321 gagctgaatg aagccatacc aaacgacgag cgtgacacca cgatgcctgt agcaatggca
     7381 acaacgttgc gcaaactatt aactggcgaa ctacttactc tagcttcccg gcaacaatta
     7441 atagactgga tggaggcgga taaagttgca ggaccacttc tgcgctcggc ccttccggct
     7501 ggctggttta ttgctgataa atctggagcc ggtgagcgtg gaagccgcgg tatcattgca
     7561 gcactggggc cagatggtaa gccctcccgt atcgtagtta tctacacgac ggggagtcag
     7621 gcaactatgg atgaacgaaa tagacagatc gctgagatag gtgcctcact gattaagcat
     7681 tggtaactgt cagaccaagt ttactcatat atactttaga ttgatttaaa acttcatttt
     7741 taatttaaaa ggatctaggt gaagatcctt tttgataatc tcatgaccaa aatcccttaa
     7801 cgtgagtttt cgttccactg agcgtcagac cccgtagaaa agatcaaagg atcttcttga
     7861 gatccttttt ttctgcgcgt aatctgctgc ttgcaaacaa aaaaaccacc gctaccagcg
     7921 gtggtttgtt tgccggatca agagctacca actctttttc cgaaggtaac tggcttcagc
     7981 agagcgcaga taccaaatac tgtccttcta gtgtagccgt agttaggcca ccacttcaag
     8041 aactctgtag caccgcctac atacctcgct ctgctaatcc tgttaccagt ggctgctgcc
     8101 agtggcgata agtcgtgtct taccgggttg gactcaagac gatagttacc ggataaggcg
     8161 cagcggtcgg gctgaacggg gggttcgtgc acacagccca gcttggagcg aacgacctac
     8221 accgaactga gatacctaca gcgtgagcta tgagaaagcg ccacgcttcc cgaagggaga
     8281 aaggcggaca ggtatccggt aagcggcagg gtcggaacag gagagcgcac gagggagctt
     8341 ccagggggaa acgcctggta tctttatagt cctgtcgggt ttcgccacct ctgacttgag
     8401 cgtcgatttt tgtgatgctc gtcagggggg cggagcctat ggaaaaacgc cagcaacgcg
     8461 gcctttttac ggttcctggc cttttgctgg ccttttgctc acatgt
//
