Features (pLannotate 1.2.2; 18 found; start..end, strand, type, name):
      1..241     +  promoter       U6 promoter: RNA polymerase III promoter for human U6 snRNA
    268..343     +  misc_RNA       gRNA scaffold: guide RNA scaffold for the Streptococcus pyogenes CRISPR/Cas9 system
    350..393     +  misc_RNA       gRNA scaffold (fragment): guide RNA scaffold for the Streptococcus pyogenes CRISPR/Cas9 system
    440..725     +  enhancer       CMV enhancer: human cytomegalovirus immediate early enhancer; contains an 18-bp deletion relative to the standard CMV enhancer
    727..1004    +  promoter       chicken β-actin promoter: No description available
   1005..1233    +  intron         hybrid intron: hybrid between chicken β-actin (CBA) and minute virus of mice (MMV) introns (Gray et al., 2011)
   1371..2972    +  CDS            Cas9(N): N-terminal portion of Streptococcus pyogenes Cas9 (Zetsche et al., 2015)
   2973..5471    +  CDS            Cas9(C): C-terminal portion of Streptococcus pyogenes Cas9 (Zetsche et al., 2015)
   5472..5519    +  CDS            nucleoplasmin NLS: bipartite nuclear localization signal from nucleoplasmin
   5553..5664    +  polyA_signal   bGH poly(A) signal: bovine growth hormone polyadenylation signal
   5769..5909    +  repeat_region  AAV2 ITR: inverted terminal repeat of adeno-associated virus serotype 2 inverted
   5914..5965    -  misc_feature   bom (fragment): basis of mobility region from pBR322
   5984..6364    +  rep_origin     M13 ori (sequence partly withheld): M13 bacteriophage origin of replication; arrow indicates direction of (+) strand synthesis
   6440..6489    -  misc_feature   bom (fragment): basis of mobility region from pBR322
   6591..6626    -  CDS            rop (fragment): Rop protein, which maintains plasmids at low copy number; rop
   6721..6825    +  promoter       AmpR promoter: bla
   6826..7686    +  CDS            AmpR: β-lactamase; bla; confers resistance to ampicillin, carbenicillin, and related antibiotics
   7857..8445    +  rep_origin     ori: high-copy-number ColE1/pMB1/pBR322/pUC origin of replication
>Addgene plasmid #71814 | eSpCas9(1.1) | depositor full sequence | sequence record 147171 | eSpCas9(1.1) sequence 8506 bps
GAGGGCCTATTTCCCATGATTCCTTCATATTTGCATATACGATACAAGGCTGTTAGAGAGATAATTGGAA
TTAATTTGACTGTAAACACAAAGATATTAGTACAAAATACGTGACGTAGAAAGTAATAATTTCTTGGGTA
GTTTGCAGTTTTAAAATTATGTTTTAAAATGGACTATCATATGCTTACCGTAACTTGAAAGTATTTCGAT
TTCTTGGCTTTATATATCTTGTGGAAAGGACGAAACACCGGGTCTTCGAGAAGACCTGTTTTAGAGCTAG
AAATAGCAAGTTAAAATAAGGCTAGTCCGTTATCAACTTGAAAAAGTGGCACCGAGTCGGTGCTTTTTTG
TTTTAGAGCTAGAAATAGCAAGTTAAAATAAGGCTAGTCCGTTTTTAGCGCGTGCGCCAATTCTGCAGAC
AAATGGCTCTAGAGGTACCCGTTACATAACTTACGGTAAATGGCCCGCCTGGCTGACCGCCCAACGACCC
CCGCCCATTGACGTCAATAGTAACGCCAATAGGGACTTTCCATTGACGTCAATGGGTGGAGTATTTACGG
TAAACTGCCCACTTGGCAGTACATCAAGTGTATCATATGCCAAGTACGCCCCCTATTGACGTCAATGACG
GTAAATGGCCCGCCTGGCATTGTGCCCAGTACATGACCTTATGGGACTTTCCTACTTGGCAGTACATCTA
CGTATTAGTCATCGCTATTACCATGGTCGAGGTGAGCCCCACGTTCTGCTTCACTCTCCCCATCTCCCCC
CCCTCCCCACCCCCAATTTTGTATTTATTTATTTTTTAATTATTTTGTGCAGCGATGGGGGCGGGGGGGG
GGGGGGGGCGCGCGCCAGGCGGGGCGGGGCGGGGCGAGGGGCGGGGCGGGGCGAGGCGGAGAGGTGCGGC
GGCAGCCAATCAGAGCGGCGCGCTCCGAAAGTTTCCTTTTATGGCGAGGCGGCGGCGGCGGCGGCCCTAT
AAAAAGCGAAGCGCGCGGCGGGCGGGAGTCGCTGCGACGCTGCCTTCGCCCCGTGCCCCGCTCCGCCGCC
GCCTCGCGCCGCCCGCCCCGGCTCTGACTGACCGCGTTACTCCCACAGGTGAGCGGGCGGGACGGCCCTT
CTCCTCCGGGCTGTAATTAGCTGAGCAAGAGGTAAGGGTTTAAGGGATGGTTGGTTGGTGGGGTATTAAT
GTTTAATTACCTGGAGCACCTGCCTGAAATCACTTTTTTTCAGGTTGGACCGGTGCCACCATGGACTATA
AGGACCACGACGGAGACTACAAGGATCATGATATTGATTACAAAGACGATGACGATAAGATGGCCCCAAA
GAAGAAGCGGAAGGTCGGTATCCACGGAGTCCCAGCAGCCGACAAGAAGTACAGCATCGGCCTGGACATC
GGCACCAACTCTGTGGGCTGGGCCGTGATCACCGACGAGTACAAGGTGCCCAGCAAGAAATTCAAGGTGC
TGGGCAACACCGACCGGCACAGCATCAAGAAGAACCTGATCGGAGCCCTGCTGTTCGACAGCGGCGAAAC
AGCCGAGGCCACCCGGCTGAAGAGAACCGCCAGAAGAAGATACACCAGACGGAAGAACCGGATCTGCTAT
CTGCAAGAGATCTTCAGCAACGAGATGGCCAAGGTGGACGACAGCTTCTTCCACAGACTGGAAGAGTCCT
TCCTGGTGGAAGAGGATAAGAAGCACGAGCGGCACCCCATCTTCGGCAACATCGTGGACGAGGTGGCCTA
CCACGAGAAGTACCCCACCATCTACCACCTGAGAAAGAAACTGGTGGACAGCACCGACAAGGCCGACCTG
CGGCTGATCTATCTGGCCCTGGCCCACATGATCAAGTTCCGGGGCCACTTCCTGATCGAGGGCGACCTGA
ACCCCGACAACAGCGACGTGGACAAGCTGTTCATCCAGCTGGTGCAGACCTACAACCAGCTGTTCGAGGA
AAACCCCATCAACGCCAGCGGCGTGGACGCCAAGGCCATCCTGTCTGCCAGACTGAGCAAGAGCAGACGG
CTGGAAAATCTGATCGCCCAGCTGCCCGGCGAGAAGAAGAATGGCCTGTTCGGAAACCTGATTGCCCTGA
GCCTGGGCCTGACCCCCAACTTCAAGAGCAACTTCGACCTGGCCGAGGATGCCAAACTGCAGCTGAGCAA
GGACACCTACGACGACGACCTGGACAACCTGCTGGCCCAGATCGGCGACCAGTACGCCGACCTGTTTCTG
GCCGCCAAGAACCTGTCCGACGCCATCCTGCTGAGCGACATCCTGAGAGTGAACACCGAGATCACCAAGG
CCCCCCTGAGCGCCTCTATGATCAAGAGATACGACGAGCACCACCAGGACCTGACCCTGCTGAAAGCTCT
CGTGCGGCAGCAGCTGCCTGAGAAGTACAAAGAGATTTTCTTCGACCAGAGCAAGAACGGCTACGCCGGC
TACATTGACGGCGGAGCCAGCCAGGAAGAGTTCTACAAGTTCATCAAGCCCATCCTGGAAAAGATGGACG
GCACCGAGGAACTGCTCGTGAAGCTGAACAGAGAGGACCTGCTGCGGAAGCAGCGGACCTTCGACAACGG
CAGCATCCCCCACCAGATCCACCTGGGAGAGCTGCACGCCATTCTGCGGCGGCAGGAAGATTTTTACCCA
TTCCTGAAGGACAACCGGGAAAAGATCGAGAAGATCCTGACCTTCCGCATCCCCTACTACGTGGGCCCTC
TGGCCAGGGGAAACAGCAGATTCGCCTGGATGACCAGAAAGAGCGAGGAAACCATCACCCCCTGGAACTT
CGAGGAAGTGGTGGACAAGGGCGCTTCCGCCCAGAGCTTCATCGAGCGGATGACCAACTTCGATAAGAAC
CTGCCCAACGAGAAGGTGCTGCCCAAGCACAGCCTGCTGTACGAGTACTTCACCGTGTATAACGAGCTGA
CCAAAGTGAAATACGTGACCGAGGGAATGAGAAAGCCCGCCTTCCTGAGCGGCGAGCAGAAAAAGGCCAT
CGTGGACCTGCTGTTCAAGACCAACCGGAAAGTGACCGTGAAGCAGCTGAAAGAGGACTACTTCAAGAAA
ATCGAGTGCTTCGACTCCGTGGAAATCTCCGGCGTGGAAGATCGGTTCAACGCCTCCCTGGGCACATACC
ACGATCTGCTGAAAATTATCAAGGACAAGGACTTCCTGGACAATGAGGAAAACGAGGACATTCTGGAAGA
TATCGTGCTGACCCTGACACTGTTTGAGGACAGAGAGATGATCGAGGAACGGCTGAAAACCTATGCCCAC
CTGTTCGACGACAAAGTGATGAAGCAGCTGAAGCGGCGGAGATACACCGGCTGGGGCAGGCTGAGCCGGA
AGCTGATCAACGGCATCCGGGACAAGCAGTCCGGCAAGACAATCCTGGATTTCCTGAAGTCCGACGGCTT
CGCCAACAGAAACTTCATGCAGCTGATCCACGACGACAGCCTGACCTTTAAAGAGGACATCCAGAAAGCC
CAGGTGTCCGGCCAGGGCGATAGCCTGCACGAGCACATTGCCAATCTGGCCGGCAGCCCCGCCATTAAGA
AGGGCATCCTGCAGACAGTGAAGGTGGTGGACGAGCTCGTGAAAGTGATGGGCCGGCACAAGCCCGAGAA
CATCGTGATCGAAATGGCCAGAGAGAACCAGACCACCCAGAAGGGACAGAAGAACAGCCGCGAGAGAATG
AAGCGGATCGAAGAGGGCATCAAAGAGCTGGGCAGCCAGATCCTGAAAGAACACCCCGTGGAAAACACCC
AGCTGCAGAACGAGAAGCTGTACCTGTACTACCTGCAGAATGGGCGGGATATGTACGTGGACCAGGAACT
GGACATCAACCGGCTGTCCGACTACGATGTGGACCATATCGTGCCTCAGAGCTTTCTGGCCGACGACTCC
ATCGACAACAAGGTGCTGACCAGAAGCGACAAGAACCGGGGCAAGAGCGACAACGTGCCCTCCGAAGAGG
TCGTGAAGAAGATGAAGAACTACTGGCGGCAGCTGCTGAACGCCAAGCTGATTACCCAGAGAAAGTTCGA
CAATCTGACCAAGGCCGAGAGAGGCGGCCTGAGCGAACTGGATAAGGCCGGCTTCATCAAGAGACAGCTG
GTGGAAACCCGGCAGATCACAAAGCACGTGGCACAGATCCTGGACTCCCGGATGAACACTAAGTACGACG
AGAATGACAAGCTGATCCGGGAAGTGAAAGTGATCACCCTGAAGTCCAAGCTGGTGTCCGATTTCCGGAA
GGATTTCCAGTTTTACAAAGTGCGCGAGATCAACAACTACCACCACGCCCACGACGCCTACCTGAACGCC
GTCGTGGGAACCGCCCTGATCAAAAAGTACCCTGCGCTGGAAAGCGAGTTCGTGTACGGCGACTACAAGG
TGTACGACGTGCGGAAGATGATCGCCAAGAGCGAGCAGGAAATCGGCAAGGCTACCGCCAAGTACTTCTT
CTACAGCAACATCATGAACTTTTTCAAGACCGAGATTACCCTGGCCAACGGCGAGATCCGGAAGGCGCCT
CTGATCGAGACAAACGGCGAAACCGGGGAGATCGTGTGGGATAAGGGCCGGGATTTTGCCACCGTGCGGA
AAGTGCTGAGCATGCCCCAAGTGAATATCGTGAAAAAGACCGAGGTGCAGACAGGCGGCTTCAGCAAAGA
GTCTATCCTGCCCAAGAGGAACAGCGATAAGCTGATCGCCAGAAAGAAGGACTGGGACCCTAAGAAGTAC
GGCGGCTTCGACAGCCCCACCGTGGCCTATTCTGTGCTGGTGGTGGCCAAAGTGGAAAAGGGCAAGTCCA
AGAAACTGAAGAGTGTGAAAGAGCTGCTGGGGATCACCATCATGGAAAGAAGCAGCTTCGAGAAGAATCC
CATCGACTTTCTGGAAGCCAAGGGCTACAAAGAAGTGAAAAAGGACCTGATCATCAAGCTGCCTAAGTAC
TCCCTGTTCGAGCTGGAAAACGGCCGGAAGAGAATGCTGGCCTCTGCCGGCGAACTGCAGAAGGGAAACG
AACTGGCCCTGCCCTCCAAATATGTGAACTTCCTGTACCTGGCCAGCCACTATGAGAAGCTGAAGGGCTC
CCCCGAGGATAATGAGCAGAAACAGCTGTTTGTGGAACAGCACAAGCACTACCTGGACGAGATCATCGAG
CAGATCAGCGAGTTCTCCAAGAGAGTGATCCTGGCCGACGCTAATCTGGACAAAGTGCTGTCCGCCTACA
ACAAGCACCGGGATAAGCCCATCAGAGAGCAGGCCGAGAATATCATCCACCTGTTTACCCTGACCAATCT
GGGAGCCCCTGCCGCCTTCAAGTACTTTGACACCACCATCGACCGGAAGAGGTACACCAGCACCAAAGAG
GTGCTGGACGCCACCCTGATCCACCAGAGCATCACCGGCCTGTACGAGACACGGATCGACCTGTCTCAGC
TGGGAGGCGACAAAAGGCCGGCGGCCACGAAAAAGGCCGGCCAGGCAAAAAAGAAAAAGTAAGAATTCCT
AGAGCTCGCTGATCAGCCTCGACTGTGCCTTCTAGTTGCCAGCCATCTGTTGTTTGCCCCTCCCCCGTGC
CTTCCTTGACCCTGGAAGGTGCCACTCCCACTGTCCTTTCCTAATAAAATGAGGAAATTGCATCGCATTG
TCTGAGTAGGTGTCATTCTATTCTGGGGGGTGGGGTGGGGCAGGACAGCAAGGGGGAGGATTGGGAAGAG
AATAGCAGGCATGCTGGGGAGCGGCCGCAGGAACCCCTAGTGATGGAGTTGGCCACTCCCTCTCTGCGCG
CTCGCTCGCTCACTGAGGCCGGGCGACCAAAGGTCGCCCGACGCCCGGGCTTTGCCCGGGCGGCCTCAGT
GAGCGAGCGAGCGCGCAGCTGCCTGCAGGGGCGCCTGATGCGGTATTTTCTCCTTACGCATCTGTGCGGT
ATTTCACACCGCATA
[142 nt withheld, positions 5966-6107]
C
[141 nt withheld, positions 6109-6249]
CCTTTGACGTTGGAGTCCACGTTCTTT
[37 nt withheld, positions 6277-6313]
ACCCTATCTCGGGCTATTCTTTTGATTTATAAGGGATTTTGCCGATTTCGGCCTATTGGTTAAAAAATGA
GCTGATTTAACAAAAATTTAACGCGAATTTTAACAAAATATTAACGTTTACAATTTTATGGTGCACTCTC
AGTACAATCTGCTCTGATGCCGCATAGTTAAGCCAGCCCCGACACCCGCCAACACCCGCTGACGCGCCCT
GACGGGCTTGTCTGCTCCCGGCATCCGCTTACAGACAAGCTGTGACCGTCTCCGGGAGCTGCATGTGTCA
GAGGTTTTCACCGTCATCACCGAAACGCGCGAGACGAAAGGGCCTCGTGATACGCCTATTTTTATAGGTT
AATGTCATGATAATAATGGTTTCTTAGACGTCAGGTGGCACTTTTCGGGGAAATGTGCGCGGAACCCCTA
TTTGTTTATTTTTCTAAATACATTCAAATATGTATCCGCTCATGAGACAATAACCCTGATAAATGCTTCA
ATAATATTGAAAAAGGAAGAGTATGAGTATTCAACATTTCCGTGTCGCCCTTATTCCCTTTTTTGCGGCA
TTTTGCCTTCCTGTTTTTGCTCACCCAGAAACGCTGGTGAAAGTAAAAGATGCTGAAGATCAGTTGGGTG
CACGAGTGGGTTACATCGAACTGGATCTCAACAGCGGTAAGATCCTTGAGAGTTTTCGCCCCGAAGAACG
TTTTCCAATGATGAGCACTTTTAAAGTTCTGCTATGTGGCGCGGTATTATCCCGTATTGACGCCGGGCAA
GAGCAACTCGGTCGCCGCATACACTATTCTCAGAATGACTTGGTTGAGTACTCACCAGTCACAGAAAAGC
ATCTTACGGATGGCATGACAGTAAGAGAATTATGCAGTGCTGCCATAACCATGAGTGATAACACTGCGGC
CAACTTACTTCTGACAACGATCGGAGGACCGAAGGAGCTAACCGCTTTTTTGCACAACATGGGGGATCAT
GTAACTCGCCTTGATCGTTGGGAACCGGAGCTGAATGAAGCCATACCAAACGACGAGCGTGACACCACGA
TGCCTGTAGCAATGGCAACAACGTTGCGCAAACTATTAACTGGCGAACTACTTACTCTAGCTTCCCGGCA
ACAATTAATAGACTGGATGGAGGCGGATAAAGTTGCAGGACCACTTCTGCGCTCGGCCCTTCCGGCTGGC
TGGTTTATTGCTGATAAATCTGGAGCCGGTGAGCGTGGAAGCCGCGGTATCATTGCAGCACTGGGGCCAG
ATGGTAAGCCCTCCCGTATCGTAGTTATCTACACGACGGGGAGTCAGGCAACTATGGATGAACGAAATAG
ACAGATCGCTGAGATAGGTGCCTCACTGATTAAGCATTGGTAACTGTCAGACCAAGTTTACTCATATATA
CTTTAGATTGATTTAAAACTTCATTTTTAATTTAAAAGGATCTAGGTGAAGATCCTTTTTGATAATCTCA
TGACCAAAATCCCTTAACGTGAGTTTTCGTTCCACTGAGCGTCAGACCCCGTAGAAAAGATCAAAGGATC
TTCTTGAGATCCTTTTTTTCTGCGCGTAATCTGCTGCTTGCAAACAAAAAAACCACCGCTACCAGCGGTG
GTTTGTTTGCCGGATCAAGAGCTACCAACTCTTTTTCCGAAGGTAACTGGCTTCAGCAGAGCGCAGATAC
CAAATACTGTCCTTCTAGTGTAGCCGTAGTTAGGCCACCACTTCAAGAACTCTGTAGCACCGCCTACATA
CCTCGCTCTGCTAATCCTGTTACCAGTGGCTGCTGCCAGTGGCGATAAGTCGTGTCTTACCGGGTTGGAC
TCAAGACGATAGTTACCGGATAAGGCGCAGCGGTCGGGCTGAACGGGGGGTTCGTGCACACAGCCCAGCT
TGGAGCGAACGACCTACACCGAACTGAGATACCTACAGCGTGAGCTATGAGAAAGCGCCACGCTTCCCGA
AGGGAGAAAGGCGGACAGGTATCCGGTAAGCGGCAGGGTCGGAACAGGAGAGCGCACGAGGGAGCTTCCA
GGGGGAAACGCCTGGTATCTTTATAGTCCTGTCGGGTTTCGCCACCTCTGACTTGAGCGTCGATTTTTGT
GATGCTCGTCAGGGGGGCGGAGCCTATGGAAAAACGCCAGCAACGCGGCCTTTTTACGGTTCCTGGCCTT
TTGCTGGCCTTTTGCTCACATGT
