Features (pLannotate 1.2.2; 18 found; start..end, strand, type, name):
    172..399     +  intron         hybrid intron: hybrid between chicken β-actin (CBA) and minute virus of mice (MMV) introns (Gray et al., 2011)
    537..2138    +  CDS            Cas9(N): N-terminal portion of Streptococcus pyogenes Cas9 (Zetsche et al., 2015)
   2139..4637    +  CDS            Cas9(C): C-terminal portion of Streptococcus pyogenes Cas9 (Zetsche et al., 2015)
   4638..4685    +  CDS            nucleoplasmin NLS: bipartite nuclear localization signal from nucleoplasmin
   4719..4830    +  polyA_signal   bGH poly(A) signal: bovine growth hormone polyadenylation signal
   4935..5075    +  repeat_region  AAV2 ITR: inverted terminal repeat of adeno-associated virus serotype 2 inverted
   5080..5131    -  misc_feature   bom (fragment): basis of mobility region from pBR322
   5150..5605    +  rep_origin     f1 ori (sequence partly withheld): f1 bacteriophage origin of replication; arrow indicates direction of (+) strand synthesis
   5606..5655    -  misc_feature   bom (fragment): basis of mobility region from pBR322
   5757..5792    -  CDS            rop (fragment): Rop protein, which maintains plasmids at low copy number; rop
   5887..5991    +  promoter       AmpR promoter: bla
   5992..6852    +  CDS            AmpR: β-lactamase; bla; confers resistance to ampicillin, carbenicillin, and related antibiotics
   7023..7611    +  rep_origin     ori: high-copy-number ColE1/pMB1/pBR322/pUC origin of replication
   7673..7913    +  promoter       U6 promoter: RNA polymerase III promoter for human U6 snRNA
   7940..8015    +  misc_RNA       gRNA scaffold: guide RNA scaffold for the Streptococcus pyogenes CRISPR/Cas9 system
   8022..8065    +  misc_RNA       gRNA scaffold (fragment): guide RNA scaffold for the Streptococcus pyogenes CRISPR/Cas9 system
   8112..8397    +  enhancer       CMV enhancer: human cytomegalovirus immediate early enhancer; contains an 18-bp deletion relative to the standard CMV enhancer
   8399..171     +  promoter       chicken β-actin promoter (across the origin): No description available
>Addgene plasmid #71814 | eSpCas9(1.1) | addgene full sequence | sequence record 177023 | Addgene NGS Result
GGGGGGGGGGGGGGGCGCGCGCCAGGCGGGGCGGGGCGGGGCGAGGGGCGGGGCGGGGCGAGGCGGAGAG
GTGCGGCGGCAGCCAATCAGAGCGGCGCGCTCCGAAAGTTTCCTTTTATGGCGAGGCGGCGGCGGCGGCG
GCCCTATAAAAAGCGAAGCGCGCGGCGGGCGGGAGTCGCTGCGCGCTGCCTTCGCCCCGTGCCCCGCTCC
GCCGCCGCCTCGCGCCGCCCGCCCCGGCTCTGACTGACCGCGTTACTCCCACAGGTGAGCGGGCGGGACG
GCCCTTCTCCTCCGGGCTGTAATTAGCTGAGCAAGAGGTAAGGGTTTAAGGGATGGTTGGTTGGTGGGGT
ATTAATGTTTAATTACCTGGAGCACCTGCCTGAAATCACTTTTTTTCAGGTTGGACCGGTGCCACCATGG
ACTATAAGGACCACGACGGAGACTACAAGGATCATGATATTGATTACAAAGACGATGACGATAAGATGGC
CCCAAAGAAGAAGCGGAAGGTCGGTATCCACGGAGTCCCAGCAGCCGACAAGAAGTACAGCATCGGCCTG
GACATCGGCACCAACTCTGTGGGCTGGGCCGTGATCACCGACGAGTACAAGGTGCCCAGCAAGAAATTCA
AGGTGCTGGGCAACACCGACCGGCACAGCATCAAGAAGAACCTGATCGGAGCCCTGCTGTTCGACAGCGG
CGAAACAGCCGAGGCCACCCGGCTGAAGAGAACCGCCAGAAGAAGATACACCAGACGGAAGAACCGGATC
TGCTATCTGCAAGAGATCTTCAGCAACGAGATGGCCAAGGTGGACGACAGCTTCTTCCACAGACTGGAAG
AGTCCTTCCTGGTGGAAGAGGATAAGAAGCACGAGCGGCACCCCATCTTCGGCAACATCGTGGACGAGGT
GGCCTACCACGAGAAGTACCCCACCATCTACCACCTGAGAAAGAAACTGGTGGACAGCACCGACAAGGCC
GACCTGCGGCTGATCTATCTGGCCCTGGCCCACATGATCAAGTTCCGGGGCCACTTCCTGATCGAGGGCG
ACCTGAACCCCGACAACAGCGACGTGGACAAGCTGTTCATCCAGCTGGTGCAGACCTACAACCAGCTGTT
CGAGGAAAACCCCATCAACGCCAGCGGCGTGGACGCCAAGGCCATCCTGTCTGCCAGACTGAGCAAGAGC
AGACGGCTGGAAAATCTGATCGCCCAGCTGCCCGGCGAGAAGAAGAATGGCCTGTTCGGAAACCTGATTG
CCCTGAGCCTGGGCCTGACCCCCAACTTCAAGAGCAACTTCGACCTGGCCGAGGATGCCAAACTGCAGCT
GAGCAAGGACACCTACGACGACGACCTGGACAACCTGCTGGCCCAGATCGGCGACCAGTACGCCGACCTG
TTTCTGGCCGCCAAGAACCTGTCCGACGCCATCCTGCTGAGCGACATCCTGAGAGTGAACACCGAGATCA
CCAAGGCCCCCCTGAGCGCCTCTATGATCAAGAGATACGACGAGCACCACCAGGACCTGACCCTGCTGAA
AGCTCTCGTGCGGCAGCAGCTGCCTGAGAAGTACAAAGAGATTTTCTTCGACCAGAGCAAGAACGGCTAC
GCCGGCTACATTGACGGCGGAGCCAGCCAGGAAGAGTTCTACAAGTTCATCAAGCCCATCCTGGAAAAGA
TGGACGGCACCGAGGAACTGCTCGTGAAGCTGAACAGAGAGGACCTGCTGCGGAAGCAGCGGACCTTCGA
CAACGGCAGCATCCCCCACCAGATCCACCTGGGAGAGCTGCACGCCATTCTGCGGCGGCAGGAAGATTTT
TACCCATTCCTGAAGGACAACCGGGAAAAGATCGAGAAGATCCTGACCTTCCGCATCCCCTACTACGTGG
GCCCTCTGGCCAGGGGAAACAGCAGATTCGCCTGGATGACCAGAAAGAGCGAGGAAACCATCACCCCCTG
GAACTTCGAGGAAGTGGTGGACAAGGGCGCTTCCGCCCAGAGCTTCATCGAGCGGATGACCAACTTCGAT
AAGAACCTGCCCAACGAGAAGGTGCTGCCCAAGCACAGCCTGCTGTACGAGTACTTCACCGTGTATAACG
AGCTGACCAAAGTGAAATACGTGACCGAGGGAATGAGAAAGCCCGCCTTCCTGAGCGGCGAGCAGAAAAA
GGCCATCGTGGACCTGCTGTTCAAGACCAACCGGAAAGTGACCGTGAAGCAGCTGAAAGAGGACTACTTC
AAGAAAATCGAGTGCTTCGACTCCGTGGAAATCTCCGGCGTGGAAGATCGGTTCAACGCCTCCCTGGGCA
CATACCACGATCTGCTGAAAATTATCAAGGACAAGGACTTCCTGGACAATGAGGAAAACGAGGACATTCT
GGAAGATATCGTGCTGACCCTGACACTGTTTGAGGACAGAGAGATGATCGAGGAACGGCTGAAAACCTAT
GCCCACCTGTTCGACGACAAAGTGATGAAGCAGCTGAAGCGGCGGAGATACACCGGCTGGGGCAGGCTGA
GCCGGAAGCTGATCAACGGCATCCGGGACAAGCAGTCCGGCAAGACAATCCTGGATTTCCTGAAGTCCGA
CGGCTTCGCCAACAGAAACTTCATGCAGCTGATCCACGACGACAGCCTGACCTTTAAAGAGGACATCCAG
AAAGCCCAGGTGTCCGGCCAGGGCGATAGCCTGCACGAGCACATTGCCAATCTGGCCGGCAGCCCCGCCA
TTAAGAAGGGCATCCTGCAGACAGTGAAGGTGGTGGACGAGCTCGTGAAAGTGATGGGCCGGCACAAGCC
CGAGAACATCGTGATCGAAATGGCCAGAGAGAACCAGACCACCCAGAAGGGACAGAAGAACAGCCGCGAG
AGAATGAAGCGGATCGAAGAGGGCATCAAAGAGCTGGGCAGCCAGATCCTGAAAGAACACCCCGTGGAAA
ACACCCAGCTGCAGAACGAGAAGCTGTACCTGTACTACCTGCAGAATGGGCGGGATATGTACGTGGACCA
GGAACTGGACATCAACCGGCTGTCCGACTACGATGTGGACCATATCGTGCCTCAGAGCTTTCTGGCCGAC
GACTCCATCGACAACAAGGTGCTGACCAGAAGCGACAAGAACCGGGGCAAGAGCGACAACGTGCCCTCCG
AAGAGGTCGTGAAGAAGATGAAGAACTACTGGCGGCAGCTGCTGAACGCCAAGCTGATTACCCAGAGAAA
GTTCGACAATCTGACCAAGGCCGAGAGAGGCGGCCTGAGCGAACTGGATAAGGCCGGCTTCATCAAGAGA
CAGCTGGTGGAAACCCGGCAGATCACAAAGCACGTGGCACAGATCCTGGACTCCCGGATGAACACTAAGT
ACGACGAGAATGACAAGCTGATCCGGGAAGTGAAAGTGATCACCCTGAAGTCCAAGCTGGTGTCCGATTT
CCGGAAGGATTTCCAGTTTTACAAAGTGCGCGAGATCAACAACTACCACCACGCCCACGACGCCTACCTG
AACGCCGTCGTGGGAACCGCCCTGATCAAAAAGTACCCTGCGCTGGAAAGCGAGTTCGTGTACGGCGACT
ACAAGGTGTACGACGTGCGGAAGATGATCGCCAAGAGCGAGCAGGAAATCGGCAAGGCTACCGCCAAGTA
CTTCTTCTACAGCAACATCATGAACTTTTTCAAGACCGAGATTACCCTGGCCAACGGCGAGATCCGGAAG
GCGCCTCTGATCGAGACAAACGGCGAAACCGGGGAGATCGTGTGGGATAAGGGCCGGGATTTTGCCACCG
TGCGGAAAGTGCTGAGCATGCCCCAAGTGAATATCGTGAAAAAGACCGAGGTGCAGACAGGCGGCTTCAG
CAAAGAGTCTATCCTGCCCAAGAGGAACAGCGATAAGCTGATCGCCAGAAAGAAGGACTGGGACCCTAAG
AAGTACGGCGGCTTCGACAGCCCCACCGTGGCCTATTCTGTGCTGGTGGTGGCCAAAGTGGAAAAGGGCA
AGTCCAAGAAACTGAAGAGTGTGAAAGAGCTGCTGGGGATCACCATCATGGAAAGAAGCAGCTTCGAGAA
GAATCCCATCGACTTTCTGGAAGCCAAGGGCTACAAAGAAGTGAAAAAGGACCTGATCATCAAGCTGCCT
AAGTACTCCCTGTTCGAGCTGGAAAACGGCCGGAAGAGAATGCTGGCCTCTGCCGGCGAACTGCAGAAGG
GAAACGAACTGGCCCTGCCCTCCAAATATGTGAACTTCCTGTACCTGGCCAGCCACTATGAGAAGCTGAA
GGGCTCCCCCGAGGATAATGAGCAGAAACAGCTGTTTGTGGAACAGCACAAGCACTACCTGGACGAGATC
ATCGAGCAGATCAGCGAGTTCTCCAAGAGAGTGATCCTGGCCGACGCTAATCTGGACAAAGTGCTGTCCG
CCTACAACAAGCACCGGGATAAGCCCATCAGAGAGCAGGCCGAGAATATCATCCACCTGTTTACCCTGAC
CAATCTGGGAGCCCCTGCCGCCTTCAAGTACTTTGACACCACCATCGACCGGAAGAGGTACACCAGCACC
AAAGAGGTGCTGGACGCCACCCTGATCCACCAGAGCATCACCGGCCTGTACGAGACACGGATCGACCTGT
CTCAGCTGGGAGGCGACAAAAGGCCGGCGGCCACGAAAAAGGCCGGCCAGGCAAAAAAGAAAAAGTAAGA
ATTCCTAGAGCTCGCTGATCAGCCTCGACTGTGCCTTCTAGTTGCCAGCCATCTGTTGTTTGCCCCTCCC
CCGTGCCTTCCTTGACCCTGGAAGGTGCCACTCCCACTGTCCTTTCCTAATAAAATGAGGAAATTGCATC
GCATTGTCTGAGTAGGTGTCATTCTATTCTGGGGGGTGGGGTGGGGCAGGACAGCAAGGGGGAGGATTGG
GAAGAGAATAGCAGGCATGCTGGGGAGCGGCCGCAGGAACCCCTAGTGATGGAGTTGGCCACTCCCTCTC
TGCGCGCTCGCTCGCTCACTGAGGCCGGGCGACCAAAGGTCGCCCGACGCCCGGGCTTTGCCCGGGCGGC
CTCAGTGAGCGAGCGAGCGCGCAGCTGCCTGCAGGGGCGCCTGATGCGGTATTTTCTCCTTACGCATCTG
TGCGGTATTTCACACCGCATA
[95 nt withheld, positions 5132-5226]
T
[46 nt withheld, positions 5228-5273]
C
[141 nt withheld, positions 5275-5415]
CCTTTGACGTTGGAGTCCACGTTCTTT
[37 nt withheld, positions 5443-5479]
ACTCTATCTCGGGCTATTCTTTTGATTTATAAGGGATTTTGCCGATTTCGGTCTATTGGTTAAAAAATGA
GCTGATTTAACAAAAATTTAACGCGAATTTTAACAAAATATTAACGTTTACAATTTTATGGTGCACTCTC
AGTACAATCTGCTCTGATGCCGCATAGTTAAGCCAGCCCCGACACCCGCCAACACCCGCTGACGCGCCCT
GACGGGCTTGTCTGCTCCCGGCATCCGCTTACAGACAAGCTGTGACCGTCTCCGGGAGCTGCATGTGTCA
GAGGTTTTCACCGTCATCACCGAAACGCGCGAGACGAAAGGGCCTCGTGATACGCCTATTTTTATAGGTT
AATGTCATGATAATAATGGTTTCTTAGACGTCAGGTGGCACTTTTCGGGGAAATGTGCGCGGAACCCCTA
TTTGTTTATTTTTCTAAATACATTCAAATATGTATCCGCTCATGAGACAATAACCCTGATAAATGCTTCA
ATAATATTGAAAAAGGAAGAGTATGAGTATTCAACATTTCCGTGTCGCCCTTATTCCCTTTTTTGCGGCA
TTTTGCCTTCCTGTTTTTGCTCACCCAGAAACGCTGGTGAAAGTAAAAGATGCTGAAGATCAGTTGGGTG
CACGAGTGGGTTACATCGAACTGGATCTCAACAGCGGTAAGATCCTTGAGAGTTTTCGCCCCGAAGAACG
TTTTCCAATGATGAGCACTTTTAAAGTTCTGCTATGTGGCGCGGTATTATCCCGTATTGACGCCGGGCAA
GAGCAACTCGGTCGCCGCATACACTATTCTCAGAATGACTTGGTTGAGTACTCACCAGTCACAGAAAAGC
ATCTTACGGATGGCATGACAGTAAGAGAATTATGCAGTGCTGCCATAACCATGAGTGATAACACTGCGGC
CAACTTACTTCTGACAACGATCGGAGGACCGAAGGAGCTAACCGCTTTTTTGCACAACATGGGGGATCAT
GTAACTCGCCTTGATCGTTGGGAACCGGAGCTGAATGAAGCCATACCAAACGACGAGCGTGACACCACGA
TGCCTGTAGCAATGGCAACAACGTTGCGCAAACTATTAACTGGCGAACTACTTACTCTAGCTTCCCGGCA
ACAATTAATAGACTGGATGGAGGCGGATAAAGTTGCAGGACCACTTCTGCGCTCGGCCCTTCCGGCTGGC
TGGTTTATTGCTGATAAATCTGGAGCCGGTGAGCGTGGAAGCCGCGGTATCATTGCAGCACTGGGGCCAG
ATGGTAAGCCCTCCCGTATCGTAGTTATCTACACGACGGGGAGTCAGGCAACTATGGATGAACGAAATAG
ACAGATCGCTGAGATAGGTGCCTCACTGATTAAGCATTGGTAACTGTCAGACCAAGTTTACTCATATATA
CTTTAGATTGATTTAAAACTTCATTTTTAATTTAAAAGGATCTAGGTGAAGATCCTTTTTGATAATCTCA
TGACCAAAATCCCTTAACGTGAGTTTTCGTTCCACTGAGCGTCAGACCCCGTAGAAAAGATCAAAGGATC
TTCTTGAGATCCTTTTTTTCTGCGCGTAATCTGCTGCTTGCAAACAAAAAAACCACCGCTACCAGCGGTG
GTTTGTTTGCCGGATCAAGAGCTACCAACTCTTTTTCCGAAGGTAACTGGCTTCAGCAGAGCGCAGATAC
CAAATACTGTTCTTCTAGTGTAGCCGTAGTTAGGCCACCACTTCAAGAACTCTGTAGCACCGCCTACATA
CCTCGCTCTGCTAATCCTGTTACCAGTGGCTGCTGCCAGTGGCGATAAGTCGTGTCTTACCGGGTTGGAC
TCAAGACGATAGTTACCGGATAAGGCGCAGCGGTCGGGCTGAACGGGGGGTTCGTGCACACAGCCCAGCT
TGGAGCGAACGACCTACACCGAACTGAGATACCTACAGCGTGAGCTATGAGAAAGCGCCACGCTTCCCGA
AGGGAGAAAGGCGGACAGGTATCCGGTAAGCGGCAGGGTCGGAACAGGAGAGCGCACGAGGGAGCTTCCA
GGGGGAAACGCCTGGTATCTTTATAGTCCTGTCGGGTTTCGCCACCTCTGACTTGAGCGTCGATTTTTGT
GATGCTCGTCAGGGGGGCGGAGCCTATGGAAAAACGCCAGCAACGCGGCCTTTTTACGGTTCCTGGCCTT
TTGCTGGCCTTTTGCTCACATGTGAGGGCCTATTTCCCATGATTCCTTCATATTTGCATATACGATACAA
GGCTGTTAGAGAGATAATTGGAATTAATTTGACTGTAAACACAAAGATATTAGTACAAAATACGTGACGT
AGAAAGTAATAATTTCTTGGGTAGTTTGCAGTTTTAAAATTATGTTTTAAAATGGACTATCATATGCTTA
CCGTAACTTGAAAGTATTTCGATTTCTTGGCTTTATATATCTTGTGGAAAGGACGAAACACCGGGTCTTC
GAGAAGACCTGTTTTAGAGCTAGAAATAGCAAGTTAAAATAAGGCTAGTCCGTTATCAACTTGAAAAAGT
GGCACCGAGTCGGTGCTTTTTTGTTTTAGAGCTAGAAATAGCAAGTTAAAATAAGGCTAGTCCGTTTTTA
GCGCGTGCGCCAATTCTGCAGACAAATGGCTCTAGAGGTACCCGTTACATAACTTACGGTAAATGGCCCG
CCTGGCTGACCGCCCAACGACCCCCGCCCATTGACGTCAATAGTAACGCCAATAGGGACTTTCCATTGAC
GTCAATGGGTGGAGTATTTACGGTAAACTGCCCACTTGGCAGTACATCAAGTGTATCATATGCCAAGTAC
GCCCCCTATTGACGTCAATGACGGTAAATGGCCCGCCTGGCATTGTGCCCAGTACATGACCTTATGGGAC
TTTCCTACTTGGCAGTACATCTACGTATTAGTCATCGCTATTACCATGGTCGAGGTGAGCCCCACGTTCT
GCTTCACTCTCCCCATCTCCCCCCCCTCCCCACCCCCAATTTTGTATTTATTTATTTTTTAATTATTTTG
TGCAGCGATGGGGGCG
