>Addgene plasmid #71814 | eSpCas9(1.1) | addgene partial sequence | sequence record 132527 | pCBhProF2 5'-agggtttaagggatggttgg-3'
TTTAATTACCTGGAGCACCTGCCTGAAATCACTTTTTTTCAGGTTGGACCGGTGCCACCATGGACTATAA
GGACCACGACGGAGACTACAAGGATCATGATATTGATTACAAAGACGATGACGATAAGATGGCCCCAAAG
AAGAAGCGGAAGGTCGGTATCCACGGAGTCCCAGCAGCCGACAAGAAGTACAGCATCGGCCTGGACATCG
GCACCAACTCTGTGGGCTGGGCCGTGATCACCGACGAGTACAAGGTGCCCAGCAAGAAATTCAAGGTGCT
GGGCAACACCGACCGGCACAGCATCAAGAAGAACCTGATCGGAGCCCTGCTGTTCGACAGCGGCGAAACA
GCCGAGGCCACCCGGCTGAAGAGAACCGCCAGAAGAAGATACACCAGACGGAAGAACCGGATCTGCTATC
TGCAAGAGATCTTCAGCAACGAGATGGCCAAGGTGGACGACAGCTTCTTCCACAGACTGGAAGAGTCCTT
CCTGGTGGAAGAGGATAAGAAGCACGAGCGGCACCCCATCTTCGGCAACATCGTGGACGAGGTGGCCTAC
CACGAGAAGTACCCCACCATCTACCACCTGAGAAAGAAACTGGTGGACAGCACCGACAAGGCCGACCTGC
GGCTGATCTATCTGGCCCTGGCCCACATGATCAAGTTCCGGGGCCACTTCCTGATCGAGGGCGACCTGAA
CCCCGACAACAGCGACGTGGACAAGCTGTTCATCCAGCTGGTGCAGACCTACAACCAGCTGTTCGAGGAA
AACCCC
