>Addgene plasmid #71814 | eSpCas9(1.1) | addgene partial sequence | sequence record 132528 | SpCas9-F2 5'-GATGAAGAACTACTGGCGGC-3'
ATTACCCAGAGAAAGTTCGACAATCTGACCAAGGCCGAGAGAGGCGGCCTGAGCGAACTGGATAAGGCCG
GCTTCATCAAGAGACAGCTGGTGGAAACCCGGCAGATCACAAAGCACGTGGCACAGATCCTGGACTCCCG
GATGAACACTAAGTACGACGAGAATGACAAGCTGATCCGGGAAGTGAAAGTGATCACCCTGAAGTCCAAG
CTGGTGTCCGATTTCCGGAAGGATTTCCAGTTTTACAAAGTGCGCGAGATCAACAACTACCACCACGCCC
ACGACGCCTACCTGAACGCCGTCGTGGGAACCGCCCTGATCAAAAAGTACCCTGCGCTGGAAAGCGAGTT
CGTGTACGGCGACTACAAGGTGTACGACGTGCGGAAGATGATCGCCAAGAGCGAGCAGGAAATCGGCAAG
GCTACCGCCAAGTACTTCTTCTACAGCAACATCATGAACTTTTTCAAGACCGAGATTACCCTGGCCAACG
GCGAGATCCGGAAGGCGCCTCTGATCGAGACAAACGGCGAAACCGGGGAGATCGTGTGGGATAAGGGCCG
GGATTTTGCCACCGTGCGGAAAGTGCTGAGCATGCCCCAAGTGAATATCGTGAAAAAGACCGAGGTGCAG
ACAGGCGGCTTCAGCAAAGAGTCTATCCTGCCCAAGAGGAACAGCGATAAGCTGATCGCCAGAAAGAAGG
ACTGGGACCCTAAGAAGTACGGCGGCTTCGACAGCCCCACCGTGGCCTATTCTGTGCTGGTGGTGGCCAA
AGTGGAAAAGGGCAAGTCCAAGAAACTGAAGAGTGTGAAAGAGCTGCTGGGGATCACCATCATGGAAAGA
AGCAGCTTCGAGAAGAATCCCATCGACTTTCTGGAAGCCAAGGGCTACAAAGAAGTGAAA
