>Addgene plasmid #71814 | eSpCas9(1.1) | addgene partial sequence | sequence record 132529 | dCas9-R2 5'-GGGTTTCCACCAGCTGTCTC-3'
CAGTTCGCTCAGGCCGCCTCTCTCGGCCTTGGTCAGATTGTCGAACTTTCTCTGGGTAATCAGCTTGGCG
TTCAGCAGCTGCCGCCAGTAGTTCTTCATCTTCTTCACGACCTCTTCGGAGGGCACGTTGTCGCTCTTGC
CCCGGTTCTTGTCGCTTCTGGTCAGCACCTTGTTGTCGATGGAGTCGTCGGCCAGAAAGCTCTGAGGCAC
GATATGGTCCACATCGTAGTCGGACAGCCGGTTGATGTCCAGTTCCTGGTCCACGTACATATCCCGCCCA
TTCTGCAGGTAGTACAGGTACAGCTTCTCGTTCTGCAGCTGGGTGTTTTCCACGGGGTGTTCTTTCAGGA
TCTGGCTGCCCAGCTCTTTGATGCCCTCTTCGATCCGCTTCATTCTCTCGCGGCTGTTCTTCTGTCCCTT
CTGGGTGGTCTGGTTCTCTCTGGCCATTTCGATCACGATGTTCTCGGGCTTGTGCCGGCCCATCACTTTC
ACGAGCTCGTCCACCACCTTCACTGTCTGCAGGATGCCCTTCTTAATGGCGGGGCTGCCGGCCAGATTGG
CAATGTGCTCGTGCAGGCTATCGCCCTGGCCGGACACCTGGGCTTTCTGGATGTCCTCTTTAAAGGTCAG
GCTGTCGTCGTGGATCAGCTGCATGAAGTTTCTGTTGGCGAAGCCGTCGGACTTCAGGAAATCCAGGATT
GTCTTGCCGGACTGCTTGTCCCGGATGCCGTTGATCAGCTTCCGGCTCAGCCTGCCCCAGCCGGTGTATC
TCCGCCGCTTCAGCTGCTTCATCACTTTGTCGTCGAACAGGTGGGCATAGGTTTTCAGCCGTTCCTCGAT
CATCTCTCTGTCCTCAAACAGTGTCAGG
