>Addgene plasmid #71814 | eSpCas9(1.1) | addgene partial sequence | sequence record 135346 | pBR322ori-F 5'-GGGAAACGCCTGGTATCTTT-3'
CACCTCTGACTTGAGCGTCGATTTTTGTGATGCTCGTCAGGGGGGCGGAGCCTATGGAAAAACGCCAGCA
ACGCGGCCTTTTTACGGTTCCTGGCCTTTTGCTGGCCTTTTGCTCACATGTGAGGGCCTATTTCCCATGA
TTCCTTCATATTTGCATATACGATACAAGGCTGTTAGAGAGATAATTGGAATTAATTTGACTGTAAACAC
AAAGATATTAGTACAAAATACGTGACGTAGAAAGTAATAATTTCTTGGGTAGTTTGCAGTTTTAAAATTA
TGTTTTAAAATGGACTATCATATGCTTACCGTAACTTGAAAGTATTTCGATTTCTTGGCTTTATATATCT
TGTGGAAAGGACGAAACACCGGGTCTTCGAGAAGACCTGTTTTAGAGCTAGAAATAGCAAGTTAAAATAA
GGCTAGTCCGTTATCAACTTGAAAAAGTGGCACCGAGTCGGTGCTTTTTTGTTTTAGAGCTAGAAATAGC
AAGTTAAAATAAGGCTAGTCCGTTTTTAGCGCGTGCGCCAATTCTGCAGACAAATGGCTCTAGAGGTACC
CGTTACATAACTTACGGTAAATGGCCCGCCTGGCTGACCGCCCAACGACCCCCGCCCATTGACGTCAATA
GTAACGCCAATAGGGACTTTCCATTGACGTCAATGGGTGGAGTATTTACGGTAAACTGCCCACTTGGCAG
TACATCAAGTGTATCATATGCCAAGTACGCCCCCTATTGACGTCAATGACGGTAAATGGCCCGCCTGGCA
TTGTGCCCAGTACATGACCTTATGGGACTTTCCTACTTGGCAGTACATCTACGTATTAGTCATCGCTATT
ACCATGGTCGAGGTGAGCCCCACGTTCTGCTTCACTCTCCCCATCTCCCCCC
