>Addgene plasmid #71814 | eSpCas9(1.1) | addgene partial sequence | sequence record 142351 | CAGenhancer-F 5'-GGGCGTACTTGGCATATGAT-3'
GTAAATACTCCACCCATTGACGTTCAATGGAAAGTCCCTATTGGCGTTACTATTGACGTCAATGGGCGGG
GGTCGTTGGGCGGTCAGCCAGGCGGGCCATTTACCGTAAGTTATGTAACGGGTACCTCTAGAGCCATTTG
TCTGCAGAATTGGCGCACGCGCTAAAAACGGACTAGCCTTATTTTAACTTGCTATTTCTAGCTCTAAAAC
AAAAAAGCACCGACTCGGTGCCACTTTTTCAAGTTGATAACGGACTAGCCTTATTTTAACTTGCTATTTC
TAGCTCTAAAACAGGTCTTCTCGAAGACCCGGTGTTTCGTCCTTTCCACAAGATATATAAAGCCAAGAAA
TCGAAATACTTTCAAGTTACGGTAAGCATATGATAGTCCATTTTAAAACATAATTTTAAAACTGCAAACT
ACCCAAGAAATTATTACTTTCTACGTCACGTATTTTGTACTAATATCTTTGTGTTTACAGTCAAATTAAT
TCCAATTATCTCTCTAACAGCCTTGTATCGTATATGCAAATATGAAGGAATCATGGGAAATAGGCCCTCA
CATGTGAGCAAAAGGCCAGCAAAAGGCCAGGAACCGTAAAAAGGCCGCGTTGCTGGCGTTTTTCCATAGG
CTCCGCCCCCCTGACGAGCATCACAAAAATCGACGCTCAAGTCAGAGGTGGCGAAACCCGACAGGACTAT
AAAGATACCAGGCGTTTCCCCCTGGAAGCTCCCTCGTGCGCTCTCCTGTTCCGACCCTGCCGCTTACCGG
ATACCTGTCCGCCTTTCTCCCTTCGGGAAGCGTGGCGCTTTCTCATAGCTCACGCTGTAGGTATCTCAGT
TCGGTGTAGGTCGTTCGCTCCA
