>Addgene plasmid #71814 | eSpCas9(1.1) | addgene partial sequence | sequence record 145625 | CAG_enh-R 5'-AACGCCAATAGGGACTTTCC-3'
TGCCCACTTGGCAGTACATCAAGTGTATCATATGCCAAGTACGCCCCCTATTGACGTCAATGACGGTAAA
TGGCCCGCCTGGCATTGTGCCCAGTACATGACCTTATGGGACTTTCCTACTTGGCAGTACATCTACGTAT
TAGTCATCGCTATTACCATGGTCGAGGTGAGCCCCACGTTCTGCTTCACTCTCCCCATCTCCCCCCCCTC
CCCACCCCCAATTTTGTATTTATTTATTTTTTAATTATTTTGTGCAGCGATGGGGGCGGGGGGGGGGGGG
GGG
