>Addgene plasmid #71814 | eSpCas9(1.1) | addgene partial sequence | sequence record 151742 | BGH-rev 5'-TAGAAGGCACAGTCGAGG-3'
GAATTCTTACTTTTTCTTTTTTGCCTGGCCGGCCTTTTTCGTGGCCGCCGGCCTTTTGTCGCCTCCCAGC
TGAGACAGGTCGATCCGTGTCTCGTACAGGCCGGTGATGCTCTGGTGGATCAGGGTGGCGTCCAGCACCT
CTTTGGTGCTGGTGTACCTCTTCCGGTCGATGGTGGTGTCAAAGTACTTGAAGGCGGCAGGGGCTCCCAG
ATTGGTCAGGGTAAACAGGTGGATGATATTCTCGGCCTGCTCTCTGATGGGCTTATCCCGGTGCTTGTTG
TAGGCGGACAGCACTTTGTCCAGATTAGCGTCGGCCAGGATCACTCTCTTGGAGAACTCGCTGATCTGCT
CGATGATCTCGTCCAGGTAGTGCTTGTGCTGTTCCACAAACAGCTGTTTCTGCTCATTATCCTCGGGGGA
GCCCTTCAGCTTCTCATAGTGGCTGGCCAGGTACAGGAAGTTCACATATTTGGAGGGCAGGGCCAGTTCG
TTTCCCTTCTGCAGTTCGCCGGCAGAGGCCAGCATTCTCTTCCGGCCGTTTTCCAGCTCGAACAGGGAGT
ACTTAGGCAGCTTGATGATCAGGTCCTTTTTCACTTCTTTGTAGCCCTTGGCTTCCAGAAAGTCGATGGG
ATTCTTCTCGAAGCTGCTTCTTTCCATGATGGTGATCCCCAGCAGCTCTTTCACACTCTTCAGTTTCTTG
GACTTGCCCTTTTCCACTTTGGCCACCACCAGCACAGAATAGGCCACGGTGGGGCTGTC
