LOCUS       Exported 601 bp ds-DNA linear SYN 17-MAY-2021
DEFINITION  Expresses high specificity SpCas9. Px330-like plasmid..
ACCESSION   .
VERSION     .
KEYWORDS    eSpCas9(1.1)
SOURCE      synthetic DNA construct
  ORGANISM  synthetic DNA construct
REFERENCE   1 (bases 1 to 601)
  AUTHORS   Slaymaker IM, Gao L, Zetsche B, Scott DA, Yan WX, Zhang F
  TITLE     Rationally engineered Cas9 nucleases with improved specificity.
  JOURNAL   Science. 2015 Dec 1. pii: aad5227.
  PUBMED    26628643
REFERENCE   2 (bases 1 to 601)
  AUTHORS   .
  TITLE     Direct Submission
  JOURNAL   Exported May 17, 2021 from SnapGene Server 1.1.58
            http://www.snapgene.com
FEATURES             Location/Qualifiers
     source          1..601
                     /organism="synthetic DNA construct"
                     /mol_type="other DNA"
     CDS             complement(303..323)
                     /codon_start=1
                     /product="nuclear localization signal of SV40 (simian virus
                     40) large T antigen"
                     /label=SV40 NLS
                     /translation="PKKKRKV"
     CDS             complement(330..395)
                     /codon_start=1
                     /product="three tandem FLAG(R) epitope tags, followed by an
                     enterokinase cleavage site"
                     /label=3xFLAG
                     /translation="DYKDHDGDYKDHDIDYKDDDDK"
     regulatory      395..404
                     /regulatory_class="other"
                     /note="vertebrate consensus sequence for strong initiation
                     of translation (Kozak, 1987)"
ORIGIN
        1 tccaccttgg ccatctcgtt gctgaagatc tcttgcagat agcagatccg gttcttccgt
       61 ctggtgtatc ttcttctggc ggttctcttc agccgggtgg cctcggctgt ttcgccgctg
      121 tcgaacagca gggctccgat caggttcttc ttgatgctgt gccggtcggt gttgcccagc
      181 accttgaatt tcttgctggg caccttgtac tcgtcggtga tcacggccca gcccacagag
      241 ttggtgccga tgtccaggcc gatgctgtac ttcttgtcgg ctgctgggac tccgtggata
      301 ccgaccttcc gcttcttctt tggggccatc ttatcgtcat cgtctttgta atcaatatca
      361 tgatccttgt agtctccgtc gtggtcctta tagtccatgg tggcaccggt ccaacctgaa
      421 aaaaagtgat ttcaggcagg tgctccaggt aattaaacat taatacccca ccaaccaacc
      481 atcccttaaa cccttacctc ttgctcagct aattacagcc cggaggagaa gggccgtccc
      541 gcccgctcac ctgtgggagt aacgcggtca gtcagagccg gggcgggcgg cgcgaggcgg
      601 c
//
