LOCUS       Exported 4272 bp ds-DNA linear SYN 17-MAY-2021
DEFINITION  Expresses high specificity SpCas9. Px330-like plasmid..
ACCESSION   .
VERSION     .
KEYWORDS    eSpCas9(1.1)
SOURCE      synthetic DNA construct
  ORGANISM  synthetic DNA construct
REFERENCE   1 (bases 1 to 4272)
  AUTHORS   Slaymaker IM, Gao L, Zetsche B, Scott DA, Yan WX, Zhang F
  TITLE     Rationally engineered Cas9 nucleases with improved specificity.
  JOURNAL   Science. 2015 Dec 1. pii: aad5227.
  PUBMED    26628643
REFERENCE   2 (bases 1 to 4272)
  AUTHORS   .
  TITLE     Direct Submission
  JOURNAL   Exported May 17, 2021 from SnapGene Server 1.1.58
            http://www.snapgene.com
FEATURES             Location/Qualifiers
     source          1..4272
                     /organism="synthetic DNA construct"
                     /mol_type="other DNA"
     CDS             4..69
                     /codon_start=1
                     /product="three tandem FLAG(R) epitope tags, followed by an
                     enterokinase cleavage site"
                     /label=3xFLAG
                     /translation="DYKDHDGDYKDHDIDYKDDDDK"
     CDS             76..96
                     /codon_start=1
                     /product="nuclear localization signal of SV40 (simian virus
                     40) large T antigen"
                     /label=SV40 NLS
                     /translation="PKKKRKV"
     CDS             121..4221
                     /codon_start=1
                     /product="Cas9 endonuclease from the Streptococcus pyogenes
                     Type II CRISPR/Cas system, mutated to improve targeting
                     specificity (Slaymaker et al., 2016)"
                     /label=eSpCas9(1.1)
                     /note="carries the mutations K848A, K1003A, and R1060A"
                     /translation="DKKYSIGLDIGTNSVGWAVITDEYKVPSKKFKVLGNTDRHSIKKN
                     LIGALLFDSGETAEATRLKRTARRRYTRRKNRICYLQEIFSNEMAKVDDSFFHRLEESF
                     LVEEDKKHERHPIFGNIVDEVAYHEKYPTIYHLRKKLVDSTDKADLRLIYLALAHMIKF
                     RGHFLIEGDLNPDNSDVDKLFIQLVQTYNQLFEENPINASGVDAKAILSARLSKSRRLE
                     NLIAQLPGEKKNGLFGNLIALSLGLTPNFKSNFDLAEDAKLQLSKDTYDDDLDNLLAQI
                     GDQYADLFLAAKNLSDAILLSDILRVNTEITKAPLSASMIKRYDEHHQDLTLLKALVRQ
                     QLPEKYKEIFFDQSKNGYAGYIDGGASQEEFYKFIKPILEKMDGTEELLVKLNREDLLR
                     KQRTFDNGSIPHQIHLGELHAILRRQEDFYPFLKDNREKIEKILTFRIPYYVGPLARGN
                     SRFAWMTRKSEETITPWNFEEVVDKGASAQSFIERMTNFDKNLPNEKVLPKHSLLYEYF
                     TVYNELTKVKYVTEGMRKPAFLSGEQKKAIVDLLFKTNRKVTVKQLKEDYFKKIECFDS
                     VEISGVEDRFNASLGTYHDLLKIIKDKDFLDNEENEDILEDIVLTLTLFEDREMIEERL
                     KTYAHLFDDKVMKQLKRRRYTGWGRLSRKLINGIRDKQSGKTILDFLKSDGFANRNFMQ
                     LIHDDSLTFKEDIQKAQVSGQGDSLHEHIANLAGSPAIKKGILQTVKVVDELVKVMGRH
                     KPENIVIEMARENQTTQKGQKNSRERMKRIEEGIKELGSQILKEHPVENTQLQNEKLYL
                     YYLQNGRDMYVDQELDINRLSDYDVDHIVPQSFLADDSIDNKVLTRSDKNRGKSDNVPS
                     EEVVKKMKNYWRQLLNAKLITQRKFDNLTKAERGGLSELDKAGFIKRQLVETRQITKHV
                     AQILDSRMNTKYDENDKLIREVKVITLKSKLVSDFRKDFQFYKVREINNYHHAHDAYLN
                     AVVGTALIKKYPALESEFVYGDYKVYDVRKMIAKSEQEIGKATAKYFFYSNIMNFFKTE
                     ITLANGEIRKAPLIETNGETGEIVWDKGRDFATVRKVLSMPQVNIVKKTEVQTGGFSKE
                     SILPKRNSDKLIARKKDWDPKKYGGFDSPTVAYSVLVVAKVEKGKSKKLKSVKELLGIT
                     IMERSSFEKNPIDFLEAKGYKEVKKDLIIKLPKYSLFELENGRKRMLASAGELQKGNEL
                     ALPSKYVNFLYLASHYEKLKGSPEDNEQKQLFVEQHKHYLDEIIEQISEFSKRVILADA
                     NLDKVLSAYNKHRDKPIREQAENIIHLFTLTNLGAPAAFKYFDTTIDRKRYTSTKEVLD
                     ATLIHQSITGLYETRIDLSQLGGD"
     CDS             4222..4269
                     /codon_start=1
                     /product="bipartite nuclear localization signal from
                     nucleoplasmin"
                     /label=nucleoplasmin NLS
                     /translation="KRPAATKKAGQAKKKK"
ORIGIN
        1 atggactata aggaccacga cggagactac aaggatcatg atattgatta caaagacgat
       61 gacgataaga tggccccaaa gaagaagcgg aaggtcggta tccacggagt cccagcagcc
      121 gacaagaagt acagcatcgg cctggacatc ggcaccaact ctgtgggctg ggccgtgatc
      181 accgacgagt acaaggtgcc cagcaagaaa ttcaaggtgc tgggcaacac cgaccggcac
      241 agcatcaaga agaacctgat cggagccctg ctgttcgaca gcggcgaaac agccgaggcc
      301 acccggctga agagaaccgc cagaagaaga tacaccagac ggaagaaccg gatctgctat
      361 ctgcaagaga tcttcagcaa cgagatggcc aaggtggacg acagcttctt ccacagactg
      421 gaagagtcct tcctggtgga agaggataag aagcacgagc ggcaccccat cttcggcaac
      481 atcgtggacg aggtggccta ccacgagaag taccccacca tctaccacct gagaaagaaa
      541 ctggtggaca gcaccgacaa ggccgacctg cggctgatct atctggccct ggcccacatg
      601 atcaagttcc ggggccactt cctgatcgag ggcgacctga accccgacaa cagcgacgtg
      661 gacaagctgt tcatccagct ggtgcagacc tacaaccagc tgttcgagga aaaccccatc
      721 aacgccagcg gcgtggacgc caaggccatc ctgtctgcca gactgagcaa gagcagacgg
      781 ctggaaaatc tgatcgccca gctgcccggc gagaagaaga atggcctgtt cggaaacctg
      841 attgccctga gcctgggcct gacccccaac ttcaagagca acttcgacct ggccgaggat
      901 gccaaactgc agctgagcaa ggacacctac gacgacgacc tggacaacct gctggcccag
      961 atcggcgacc agtacgccga cctgtttctg gccgccaaga acctgtccga cgccatcctg
     1021 ctgagcgaca tcctgagagt gaacaccgag atcaccaagg cccccctgag cgcctctatg
     1081 atcaagagat acgacgagca ccaccaggac ctgaccctgc tgaaagctct cgtgcggcag
     1141 cagctgcctg agaagtacaa agagattttc ttcgaccaga gcaagaacgg ctacgccggc
     1201 tacattgacg gcggagccag ccaggaagag ttctacaagt tcatcaagcc catcctggaa
     1261 aagatggacg gcaccgagga actgctcgtg aagctgaaca gagaggacct gctgcggaag
     1321 cagcggacct tcgacaacgg cagcatcccc caccagatcc acctgggaga gctgcacgcc
     1381 attctgcggc ggcaggaaga tttttaccca ttcctgaagg acaaccggga aaagatcgag
     1441 aagatcctga ccttccgcat cccctactac gtgggccctc tggccagggg aaacagcaga
     1501 ttcgcctgga tgaccagaaa gagcgaggaa accatcaccc cctggaactt cgaggaagtg
     1561 gtggacaagg gcgcttccgc ccagagcttc atcgagcgga tgaccaactt cgataagaac
     1621 ctgcccaacg agaaggtgct gcccaagcac agcctgctgt acgagtactt caccgtgtat
     1681 aacgagctga ccaaagtgaa atacgtgacc gagggaatga gaaagcccgc cttcctgagc
     1741 ggcgagcaga aaaaggccat cgtggacctg ctgttcaaga ccaaccggaa agtgaccgtg
     1801 aagcagctga aagaggacta cttcaagaaa atcgagtgct tcgactccgt ggaaatctcc
     1861 ggcgtggaag atcggttcaa cgcctccctg ggcacatacc acgatctgct gaaaattatc
     1921 aaggacaagg acttcctgga caatgaggaa aacgaggaca ttctggaaga tatcgtgctg
     1981 accctgacac tgtttgagga cagagagatg atcgaggaac ggctgaaaac ctatgcccac
     2041 ctgttcgacg acaaagtgat gaagcagctg aagcggcgga gatacaccgg ctggggcagg
     2101 ctgagccgga agctgatcaa cggcatccgg gacaagcagt ccggcaagac aatcctggat
     2161 ttcctgaagt ccgacggctt cgccaacaga aacttcatgc agctgatcca cgacgacagc
     2221 ctgaccttta aagaggacat ccagaaagcc caggtgtccg gccagggcga tagcctgcac
     2281 gagcacattg ccaatctggc cggcagcccc gccattaaga agggcatcct gcagacagtg
     2341 aaggtggtgg acgagctcgt gaaagtgatg ggccggcaca agcccgagaa catcgtgatc
     2401 gaaatggcca gagagaacca gaccacccag aagggacaga agaacagccg cgagagaatg
     2461 aagcggatcg aagagggcat caaagagctg ggcagccaga tcctgaaaga acaccccgtg
     2521 gaaaacaccc agctgcagaa cgagaagctg tacctgtact acctgcagaa tgggcgggat
     2581 atgtacgtgg accaggaact ggacatcaac cggctgtccg actacgatgt ggaccatatc
     2641 gtgcctcaga gctttctggc cgacgactcc atcgacaaca aggtgctgac cagaagcgac
     2701 aagaaccggg gcaagagcga caacgtgccc tccgaagagg tcgtgaagaa gatgaagaac
     2761 tactggcggc agctgctgaa cgccaagctg attacccaga gaaagttcga caatctgacc
     2821 aaggccgaga gaggcggcct gagcgaactg gataaggccg gcttcatcaa gagacagctg
     2881 gtggaaaccc ggcagatcac aaagcacgtg gcacagatcc tggactcccg gatgaacact
     2941 aagtacgacg agaatgacaa gctgatccgg gaagtgaaag tgatcaccct gaagtccaag
     3001 ctggtgtccg atttccggaa ggatttccag ttttacaaag tgcgcgagat caacaactac
     3061 caccacgccc acgacgccta cctgaacgcc gtcgtgggaa ccgccctgat caaaaagtac
     3121 cctgcgctgg aaagcgagtt cgtgtacggc gactacaagg tgtacgacgt gcggaagatg
     3181 atcgccaaga gcgagcagga aatcggcaag gctaccgcca agtacttctt ctacagcaac
     3241 atcatgaact ttttcaagac cgagattacc ctggccaacg gcgagatccg gaaggcgcct
     3301 ctgatcgaga caaacggcga aaccggggag atcgtgtggg ataagggccg ggattttgcc
     3361 accgtgcgga aagtgctgag catgccccaa gtgaatatcg tgaaaaagac cgaggtgcag
     3421 acaggcggct tcagcaaaga gtctatcctg cccaagagga acagcgataa gctgatcgcc
     3481 agaaagaagg actgggaccc taagaagtac ggcggcttcg acagccccac cgtggcctat
     3541 tctgtgctgg tggtggccaa agtggaaaag ggcaagtcca agaaactgaa gagtgtgaaa
     3601 gagctgctgg ggatcaccat catggaaaga agcagcttcg agaagaatcc catcgacttt
     3661 ctggaagcca agggctacaa agaagtgaaa aaggacctga tcatcaagct gcctaagtac
     3721 tccctgttcg agctggaaaa cggccggaag agaatgctgg cctctgccgg cgaactgcag
     3781 aagggaaacg aactggccct gccctccaaa tatgtgaact tcctgtacct ggccagccac
     3841 tatgagaagc tgaagggctc ccccgaggat aatgagcaga aacagctgtt tgtggaacag
     3901 cacaagcact acctggacga gatcatcgag cagatcagcg agttctccaa gagagtgatc
     3961 ctggccgacg ctaatctgga caaagtgctg tccgcctaca acaagcaccg ggataagccc
     4021 atcagagagc aggccgagaa tatcatccac ctgtttaccc tgaccaatct gggagcccct
     4081 gccgccttca agtactttga caccaccatc gaccggaaga ggtacaccag caccaaagag
     4141 gtgctggacg ccaccctgat ccaccagagc atcaccggcc tgtacgagac acggatcgac
     4201 ctgtctcagc tgggaggcga caaaaggccg gcggccacga aaaaggccgg ccaggcaaaa
     4261 aagaaaaagt aa
//
